>Addgene plasmid #112706 | pcDNA3-FLAG-RNMT 1-120 | addgene full sequence | sequence record 217033 | Addgene NGS Result
CGATGTACGGGCCAGATATACGCGTTGACATTGATTATTGACTAGTTATTAATAGTAATCAATTACGGGG
TCATTAGTTCATAGCCCATATATGGAGTTCCGCGTTACATAACTTACGGTAAATGGCCCGCCTGGCTGAC
CGCCCAACGACCCCCGCCCATTGACGTCAATAATGACGTATGTTCCCATAGTAACGCCAATAGGGACTTT
CCATTGACGTCAATGGGTGGAGTATTTACGGTAAACTGCCCACTTGGCAGTACATCAAGTGTATCATATG
CCAAGTACGCCCCCTATTGACGTCAATGACGGTAAATGGCCCGCCTGGCATTATGCCCAGTACATGACCT
TATGGGACTTTCCTACTTGGCAGTACATCTACGTATTAGTCATCGCTATTACCATGGTGATGCGGTTTTG
GCAGTACATCAATGGGCGTGGATAGCGGTTTGACTCACGGGGATTTCCAAGTCTCCACCCCATTGACGTC
AATGGGAGTTTGTTTTGGCACCAAAATCAACGGGACTTTCCAAAATGTCGTAACAACTCCGCCCCATTGA
CGCAAATGGGCGGTAGGCGTGTACGGTGGGAGGTCTATATAAGCAGAGCTCTCTGGCTAACTAGAGAACC
CACTGCTTACTGGCTTATCGAAATTAATACGACTCACTATAGGGAGACCCAAGCTTGATGGGCGACTACA
AAGACGATGACGACAAGAGCAGCGGCCATATCGAAGGTCGTCATATGGCAAATTCTGCAAAAGCAGAAGA
ATATGAAAAGATGTCTCTTGAACAGGCAAAAGCGTCAGTGAATTCTGAAACAGAGTCTTCATTCAATATT
AATGAAAACACAACAGCTTCTGGGACTGGGCTTTCTGAAAAGACTTCTGTCTGTAGGCAAGTAGACATAG
CAAGAAAGAGAAAAGAGTTTGAAGATGATCTTGTAAAGGAAAGTTCTAGTTGTGGGAAAGACACTCCATC
CAAGAAGAGAAAACTTGATCCTGAAATTGTCCCAGAGGAAAAAGATTGTGGTGATGCTGAAGGCAATTCA
AAGAAAAGAAAAAGAGAAACTGAGGATGTTCCAAAAGATAAATCTTCTACTGGATGATGACGAGCTCGGA
TCCACTAGTAACGGCCGCCAGTGTGCTGGAATTCTGCAGATATCCATCACACTGGCGGCCGCTCGAGCAT
GCATCTAGAGGGCCCTATTCTATAGTGTCACCTAAATGCTAGAGCTCGCTGATCAGCCTCGACTGTGCCT
TCTAGTTGCCAGCCATCTGTTGTTTGCCCCTCCCCCGTGCCTTCCTTGACCCTGGAAGGTGCCACTCCCA
CTGTCCTTTCCTAATAAAATGAGGAAATTGCATCGCATTGTCTGAGTAGGTGTCATTCTATTCTGGGGGG
TGGGGTGGGGCAGGACAGCAAGGGGGAGGATTGGGAAGACAATAGCAGGCATGCTGGGGATGCGGTGGGC
TCTATGGCTTCTGAGGCGGAAAGAACCAGCTGGGGCTCTAGGGGGTATCCCC
[124 nt withheld, positions 1523-1646]
C
[91 nt withheld, positions 1648-1738]
A
[49 nt withheld, positions 1740-1788]
CCTTTGACGTTGGAGTCCACGTTCTTT
[37 nt withheld, positions 1816-1852]
ACCCTATCTCGGTCTATTCTTTTGATTTATAAGGGATTTTGCCGATTTCGGCCTATTGGTTAAAAAATGA
GCTGATTTAACAAAAATTTAACGCGAATTAATTCTGTGGAATGTGTGTCAGTTAGGGTGTGGAAAGTCCC
CAGGCTCCCCAGCAGGCAGAAGTATGCAAAGCATGCATCTCAATTAGTCAGCAACCAGGTGTGGAAAGTC
CCCAGGCTCCCCAGCAGGCAGAAGTATGCAAAGCATGCATCTCAATTAGTCAGCAACCATAGTCCCGCCC
CTAACTCCGCCCATCCCGCCCCTAACTCCGCCCAGTTCCGCCCATTCTCCGCCCCATGGCTGACTAATTT
TTTTTATTTATGCAGAGGCCGAGGCCGCCTCTGCCTCTGAGCTATTCCAGAAGTAGTGAGGAGGCTTTTT
TGGAGGCCTAGGCTTTTGCAAAAAGCTCCCGGGAGCTTGTATATCCATTTTCGGATCTGATCAAGAGACA
GGATGAGGATCGTTTCGCATGATTGAACAAGATGGATTGCACGCAGGTTCTCCGGCCGCTTGGGTGGAGA
GGCTATTCGGCTATGACTGGGCACAACAGACAATCGGCTGCTCTGATGCCGCCGTGTTCCGGCTGTCAGC
GCAGGGGCGCCCGGTTCTTTTTGTCAAGACCGACCTGTCCGGTGCCCTGAATGAACTGCAGGACGAGGCA
GCGCGGCTATCGTGGCTGGCCACGACGGGCGTTCCTTGCGCAGCTGTGCTCGACGTTGTCACTGAAGCGG
GAAGGGACTGGCTGCTATTGGGCGAAGTGCCGGGGCAGGATCTCCTGTCATCTCACCTTGCTCCTGCCGA
GAAAGTATCCATCATGGCTGATGCAATGCGGCGGCTGCATACGCTTGATCCGGCTACCTGCCCATTCGAC
CACCAAGCGAAACATCGCATCGAGCGAGCACGTACTCGGATGGAAGCCGGTCTTGTCGATCAGGATGATC
TGGACGAAGAGCATCAGGGGCTCGCGCCAGCCGAACTGTTCGCCAGGCTCAAGGCGCGCATGCCCGACGG
CGAGGATCTCGTCGTGACCCATGGCGATGCCTGCTTGCCGAATATCATGGTGGAAAATGGCCGCTTTTCT
GGATTCATCGACTGTGGCCGGCTGGGTGTGGCGGACCGCTATCAGGACATAGCGTTGGCTACCCGTGATA
TTGCTGAAGAGCTTGGCGGCGAATGGGCTGACCGCTTCCTCGTGCTTTACGGTATCGCCGCTCCCGATTC
GCAGCGCATCGCCTTCTATCGCCTTCTTGACGAGTTCTTCTGAGCGGGACTCTGGGGTTCGAAATGACCG
ACCAAGCGACGCCCAACCTGCCATCACGAGATTTCGATTCCACCGCCGCCTTCTATGAAAGGTTGGGCTT
CGGAATCGTTTTCCGGGACGCCGGCTGGATGATCCTCCAGCGCGGGGATCTCATGCTGGAGTTCTTCGCC
CACCCCAACTTGTTTATTGCAGCTTATAATGGTTACAAATAAAGCAATAGCATCACAAATTTCACAAATA
AAGCATTTTTTTCACTGCATTCTAGTTGTGGTTTGTCCAAACTCATCAATGTATCTTATCATGTCTGTAT
ACCGTCGACCTCTAGCTAGAGCTTGGCGTAATCATGGTCATAGCTGTTTCCTGTGTGAAATTGTTATCCG
CTCACAATTCCACACAACATACGAGCCGGAAGCATAAAGTGTAAAGCCTGGGGTGCCTAATGAGTGAGCT
AACTCACATTAATTGCGTTGCGCTCACTGCCCGCTTTCCAGTCGGGAAACCTGTCGTGCCAGCTGCATTA
ATGAATCGGCCAACGCGCGGGGAGAGGCGGTTTGCGTATTGGGCGCTCTTCCGCTTCCTCGCTCACTGAC
TCGCTGCGCTCGGTCGTTCGGCTGCGGCGAGCGGTATCAGCTCACTCAAAGGCGGTAATACGGTTATCCA
CAGAATCAGGGGATAACGCAGGAAAGAACATGTGAGCAAAAGGCCAGCAAAAGGCCAGGAACCGTAAAAA
GGCCGCGTTGCTGGCGTTTTTCCATAGGCTCCGCCCCCCTGACGAGCATCACAAAAATCGACGCTCAAGT
CAGAGGTGGCGAAACCCGACAGGACTATAAAGATACCAGGCGTTTCCCCCTGGAAGCTCCCTCGTGCGCT
CTCCTGTTCCGACCCTGCCGCTTACCGGATACCTGTCCGCCTTTCTCCCTTCGGGAAGCGTGGCGCTTTC
TCATAGCTCACGCTGTAGGTATCTCAGTTCGGTGTAGGTCGTTCGCTCCAAGCTGGGCTGTGTGCACGAA
CCCCCCGTTCAGCCCGACCGCTGCGCCTTATCCGGTAACTATCGTCTTGAGTCCAACCCGGTAAGACACG
ACTTATCGCCACTGGCAGCAGCCACTGGTAACAGGATTAGCAGAGCGAGGTATGTAGGCGGTGCTACAGA
GTTCTTGAAGTGGTGGCCTAACTACGGCTACACTAGAAGAACAGTATTTGGTATCTGCGCTCTGCTGAAG
CCAGTTACCTTCGGAAAAAGAGTTGGTAGCTCTTGATCCGGCAAACAAACCACCGCTGGTAGCGGTGGTT
TTTTTGTTTGCAAGCAGCAGATTACGCGCAGAAAAAAAGGATCTCAAGAAGATCCTTTGATCTTTTCTAC
GGGGTCTGACGCTCAGTGGAACGAAAACTCACGTTAAGGGATTTTGGTCATGAGATTATCAAAAAGGATC
TTCACCTAGATCCTTTTAAATTAAAAATGAAGTTTTAAATCAATCTAAAGTATATATGAGTAAACTTGGT
CTGACAGTTACCAATGCTTAATCAGTGAGGCACCTATCTCAGCGATCTGTCTATTTCGTTCATCCATAGT
TGCCTGACTCCCCGTCGTGTAGATAACTACGATACGGGAGGGCTTACCATCTGGCCCCAGTGCTGCAATG
ATACCGCGAGACCCACGCTCACCGGCTCCAGATTTATCAGCAATAAACCAGCCAGCCGGAAGGGCCGAGC
GCAGAAGTGGTCCTGCAACTTTATCCGCCTCCATCCAGTCTATTAATTGTTGCCGGGAAGCTAGAGTAAG
TAGTTCGCCAGTTAATAGTTTGCGCAACGTTGTTGCCATTGCTACAGGCATCGTGGTGTCACGCTCGTCG
TTTGGTATGGCTTCATTCAGCTCCGGTTCCCAACGATCAAGGCGAGTTACATGATCCCCCATGTTGTGCA
AAAAAGCGGTTAGCTCCTTCGGTCCTCCGATCGTTGTCAGAAGTAAGTTGGCCGCAGTGTTATCACTCAT
GGTTATGGCAGCACTGCATAATTCTCTTACTGTCATGCCATCCGTAAGATGCTTTTCTGTGACTGGTGAG
TACTCAACCAAGTCATTCTGAGAATAGTGTATGCGGCGACCGAGTTGCTCTTGCCCGGCGTCAATACGGG
ATAATACCGCGCCACATAGCAGAACTTTAAAAGTGCTCATCATTGGAAAACGTTCTTCGGGGCGAAAACT
CTCAAGGATCTTACCGCTGTTGAGATCCAGTTCGATGTAACCCACTCGTGCACCCAACTGATCTTCAGCA
TCTTTTACTTTCACCAGCGTTTCTGGGTGAGCAAAAACAGGAAGGCAAAATGCCGCAAAAAAGGGAATAA
GGGCGACACGGAAATGTTGAATACTCATACTCTTCCTTTTTCAATATTATTGAAGCATTTATCAGGGTTA
TTGTCTCATGAGCGGATACATATTTGAATGTATTTAGAAAAATAAACAAATAGGGGTTCCGCGCACATTT
CCCCGAAAAGTGCCACCTGACGTCGACGGATCGGGAGATCTCCCGATCCCCTATGGTGCACTCTCAGTAC
AATCTGCTCTGATGCCGCATAGTTAAGCCAGTATCTGCTCCCTGCTTGTGTGTTGGAGGTCGCTGAGTAG
TGCGCGAGCAAAATTTAAGCTACAACAAGGCAAGGCTTGACCGACAATTGCATGAAGAATCTGCTTAGGG
TTAGGCGTTTTGCGCTGCTTCG
Features (pLannotate 1.2.2; 21 found; start..end, strand, type, name):
     27..406     +  enhancer       CMV enhancer: human cytomegalovirus immediate early enhancer
    407..610     +  promoter       CMV promoter: human cytomegalovirus (CMV) immediate early promoter
    606..639     +  LTR            5' LTR (truncated) (fragment): truncated 5' long terminal repeat (LTR) from HIV-1
    655..673     +  promoter       T7 promoter: promoter for bacteriophage T7 RNA polymerase
    745..1104    +  CDS            RNMT (fragment): MCES_HUMAN - Also known as KIAA0398. Experimental evidence at protein level: Swiss-Prot protein existence level 1. Catalytic subunit of the mRNA-capping methyltransferase RNMT:RAMAC complex that methylates the N7 position of the added guanosine to the 5'-cap structure of mRNAs (PubMed:9790902, PubMed:9705270, PubMed:10347220, PubMed:11114884, PubMed:22099306, PubMed:27422871). Binds RNA containing 5'-terminal GpppC (PubMed:11114884). From Homo sapiens (Human).
   1209..1227    -  promoter       SP6 promoter: promoter for bacteriophage SP6 RNA polymerase
   1253..1477    +  polyA_signal   bGH poly(A) signal: bovine growth hormone polyadenylation signal
   1481..1502    +  promoter       SV40 promoter (fragment): SV40 enhancer and early promoter
   1523..1951    +  rep_origin     f1 ori (sequence partly withheld): f1 bacteriophage origin of replication; arrow indicates direction of (+) strand synthesis
   1965..2294    +  promoter       SV40 promoter: SV40 enhancer and early promoter
   2361..3152    +  CDS            neo: KKA2_KLEPN - Also known as kan, nptII. Experimental evidence at protein level: Swiss-Prot protein existence level 1. Resistance to kanamycin, neomycin, paromomycin, ribostamycin, butirosin and gentamicin B. From Klebsiella pneumoniae.
   3176..3334    +  CDS            ble (fragment): BLE_KLEPN - Experimental evidence at protein level: Swiss-Prot protein existence level 1. Binding protein with a strong affinity to the bleomycin family of antibiotics. Binds to CL990; an antimitotic-antibiotic compound. From Klebsiella pneumoniae.
   3329..3450    +  polyA_signal   SV40 poly(A) signal: SV40 polyadenylation signal
   3523..3539    -  protein_bind   lac operator: The lac repressor binds to the lac operator to inhibit transcription in E. coli. This inhibition can be relieved by adding lactose or isopropyl-β-D-thiogalactopyranoside (IPTG). lac repressor encoded by lacI
   3547..3577    -  promoter       lac promoter: promoter for the E. coli lac operon
   3592..3613    -  protein_bind   CAP binding site: CAP binding activates transcription in the presence of cAMP. E. coli catabolite activator protein
   3626..3718    -  CDS            lacI (fragment): lac repressor; lacI; The lac repressor binds to the lac operator to inhibit transcription in E. coli. This inhibition can be relieved by adding lactose or isopropyl-β-D-thiogalactopyranoside (IPTG).
   3901..4489    -  rep_origin     ori: high-copy-number ColE1/pMB1/pBR322/pUC origin of replication
   4660..5520    -  CDS            AmpR: β-lactamase; bla; confers resistance to ampicillin, carbenicillin, and related antibiotics
   5521..5625    -  promoter       AmpR promoter: bla
   5684..5736    -  misc_feature   bom (fragment): basis of mobility region from pBR322
