[The description below was written by a language model from this plasmid's Addgene catalogue record and pLannotate feature annotations shown in this document.]
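Description:
pcDNA3-FLAG-RNMT 1-120 is a mammalian expression plasmid built on the Invitrogen pcDNA3 backbone, about 5.9 kb in total. It is propagated in E. coli from a high-copy ColE1/pUC-type origin under ampicillin selection (AmpR, β-lactamase, with its own promoter). An f1 origin is also present, which allows single-stranded DNA production. For selection in mammalian cells, the backbone carries a neomycin phosphotransferase gene driven by the SV40 enhancer/early promoter and terminated by an SV40 poly(A) signal, so stable transfectants can be selected with G418. The short lac promoter/operator, lacI, ble, bom and HIV LTR fragments in the annotation are small backbone remnants or partial matches, not functional payload.

The insert is a truncated form of human RNMT, the RNA guanine-7 (cap) methyltransferase that methylates the N7 position of the guanosine cap on mRNAs. Only amino acids 1–120 are retained; residues 121–476 are deleted. This fits the annotated 360-nt RNMT fragment. A FLAG epitope is recorded as fused to the N terminus for detection or immunoprecipitation, although it is not called out as a separate feature in the table. Transcription is driven by the CMV immediate-early enhancer and promoter and terminated by the bovine growth hormone poly(A) signal. Flanking T7 and SP6 promoters serve as sequencing primer sites. The fragment was cloned at KpnI sites that were destroyed in the process, and the RNMT sequence came from a bacterial His-tagged expression plasmid.

The construct is used to express the isolated N-terminal portion of RNMT in mammalian cells. It comes from work on RNMT's role in methylating cytoplasmically recapped RNAs, but the record does not state the specific experimental purpose of this fragment.
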