Addgene plasmid #112706: pcDNA3-FLAG-RNMT 1-120
Purpose: Expresses N-terminally FLAG-tagged human RNMT 1-120 in mammalian cells
Depositing lab: Daniel Schoenberg. Depositing organization: Ohio State University. Publication: RNA guanine-7 methyltransferase catalyzes the methylation of cytoplasmically recapped RNAs. Trotman JB, Giltmier AJ, Mukherjee C, Schoenberg DR. Nucleic Acids Res. 2017 Oct 13;45(18):10726-10739. doi: 10.1093/nar/gkx801. PubMed 28981715.
Backbone
  Vector backbone: pcDNA3
  Backbone manufacturer: Invitrogen
  Backbone size w/o insert (bp): 5446
  Total vector size (bp): 5859
  Vector type: Mammalian Expression
  Selectable markers: Neomycin (select with G418)
Growth in bacteria
  Bacterial resistance: Ampicillin, 100 μg/mL
  Growth temperature: 37°C
  Growth strain: DH5alpha
  Copy number: High Copy
Gene/Insert
  Gene/Insert name: RNMT (alt names: RNA guanine-7 methyltransferase; Cap methyltransferase)
  Species: H. sapiens (human)
  Insert size (bp): 423
  Mutation: deleted amino acids 121-476
  Entrez Gene: RNMT (a.k.a. CMT1, CMT1c, MET, Met, N7-MTase, RG7MT1, cm1p, hCMT1, hMet)
  Promoter: CMV
  Tag / fusion protein: FLAG (N terminal on insert)
  Cloning method: Restriction Enzyme; 5′ cloning site KpnI (destroyed during cloning); 3′ cloning site KpnI (destroyed during cloning)
  Sequencing primers: 5′ T7 promoter (TAATACGACTCACTATAGG); 3′ SP6 promoter (ATTTAGGTGACACTATAG)
Resource information
  A portion of this plasmid was derived from a plasmid made by: Source of RNMT sequence: pET16b-His-RNMT from Stuart Shuman, Sloan Kettering
Terms and licenses: Academic/Nonprofit Terms; Industry Terms: Not Available to Industry
How to cite: pcDNA3-FLAG-RNMT 1-120 was a gift from Daniel Schoenberg (Addgene plasmid # 112706 ; http://n2t.net/addgene:112706 ; RRID:Addgene_112706)
